>Addgene plasmid #213184 | AGTR2-DuET | addgene full sequence | sequence record 431748 | Addgene NGS Result
TTTGTTTGCCGGATCAAGAGCTACCAACTCTTTTTCCGAAGGTAACTGGCTTCAGCAGAGCGCAGATACC
AAATACCGTTCTTCTAGTGTAGCCGTAGTTAGGCCACCACTTCAAGAACTCTGTAGCACCGCCTACATAC
CTCGCTCTGCTAATCCTGTTACCAGTGGCTGCTGCCAGTGGCGATAAGTCGTGTCTTACCGGGTTGGACT
CAAGACGATAGTTACCGGATAAGGCGCAGCGGTCGGGCTGAACGGGGGGTTCGTGCACACAGCCCAGCTT
GGAGCGAACGACCTACACCGAACTGAGATACCTACAGCGTGAGCTATGAGAAAGCGCCACGCTTCCCGAA
GGGAGAAAGGCGGACAGGTATCCGGTAAGCGGCAGGGTCGGAACAGGAGAGCGCACGAGGGAGCTTCCAG
GGGGAAACGCCTGGTATCTTTATAGTCCTGTCGGGTTTCGCCACCTCTGACTTGAGCGTCGATTTTTGTG
ATGCTCGTCAGGGGGGCGGAGCCTATGGAAAAACGCCAGCAACGCGGCCTTTTTACGGTTCCTGGCCTTT
TGCTGGCCTTTTGCTCACATGTTCTTTCCTGCGTTATCCCCTGATTCTGTGGATAACCGTATTACCGCCT
TTGAGTGAGCTGATACCGCTCGCCGCAGCCGAACGACCGAGCGCAGCGAGTCAGTGAGCGAGGAAGCGGA
AGAGCGCCCAATACGCAAACCGCCTCTCCCCGCGCGTTGGCCGATTCATTAATGCAGCTGGCACGACAGG
TTTCCCGACTGGAAAGCGGGCAGTGAGCGCAACGCAATTAATGTGAGTTAGCTCACTCATTAGGCACCCC
AGGCTTTACACTTTATGCTTCCGGCTCGTATGTTGTGTGGAATTGTGAGCGGATAACAATTTCACACAGG
AAACAGCTATGACCATGATTACGCCAAGCTCTAGCTAGAGGTCGACGGTATACAGACATGATAAGATACA
TTGATGAGTTTGGACAAACCACAACTAGAATGCAGTGAAAAAAATGCTTTATTTGTGAAATTTGTGATGC
TATTGCTTTATTTGTAACCATTATAAGCTGCAATAAACAAGTTGGGGTGGGCGAAGAACTCCAGCATGAG
ATCCCCGCGCTGGAGGATCATCCAGCCGGCGTCCCGGAAAACGATTCCGAAGCCCAACCTTTCATAGAAG
GCGGCGGTGGAATCGAAATCTCGTGATGGCAGGTTGGGCGTCGCTTGGTCGGTCATTTCGAACCCCAGAG
TCCCGCTCAGAAGAACTCGTCAAGAAGGCGATAGAAGGCGATGCGCTGCGAATCGGGAGCGGCGATACCG
TAAAGCACGAGGAAGCGGTCAGCCCATTCGCCGCCAAGCTCTTCAGCAATATCACGGGTAGCCAACGCTA
TGTCCTGATAGCGGTCCGCCACACCCAGCCGGCCACAGTCGATGAATCCAGAAAAGCGGCCATTTTCCAC
CATGATATTCGGCAAGCAGGCATCGCCATGGGTCACGACGAGATCCTCGCCGTCGGGCATGCGCGCCTTG
AGCCTGGCGAACAGTTCGGCTGGCGCGAGCCCCTGATGCTCTTCGTCCAGATCATCCTGATCGACAAGAC
CGGCTTCCATCCGAGTACGTGCTCGCTCGATGCGATGTTTCGCTTGGTGGTCGAATGGGCAGGTAGCCGG
ATCAAGCGTATGCAGCCGCCGCATTGCATCAGCCATGATGGATACTTTCTCGGCAGGAGCAAGGTGAGAT
GACAGGAGATCCTGCCCCGGCACTTCGCCCAATAGCAGCCAGTCCCTTCCCGCTTCAGTGACAACGTCGA
GCACAGCTGCGCAAGGAACGCCCGTCGTGGCCAGCCACGATAGCCGCGCTGCCTCGTCCTGCAGTTCATT
CAGGGCACCGGACAGGTCGGTCTTGACAAAAAGAACCGGGCGCCCCTGCGCTGACAGCCGGAACACGGCG
GCATCAGAGCAGCCGATTGTCTGTTGTGCCCAGTCATAGCCGAATAGCCTCTCCACCCAAGCGGCCGGAG
AACCTGCGTGCAATCCATCTTGTTCAATCATGCGAAACGATCCTCATCCTGTCTCTTGATCAGATCCGAA
AATGGATATACAAGCTCCCGGGAGCTTTTTGCAAAAGCCTAGGCCTCCAAAAAAGCCTCCTCACTACTTC
TGGAATAGCTCAGAGGCAGAGGCGGCCTCGGCCTCTGCATAAATAAAAAAAATTAGTCAGCCATGGGGCG
GAGAATGGGCGGAACTGGGCGGAGTTAGGGGCGGGATGGGCGGAGTTAGGGGCGGGACTATGGTTGCTGA
CTAATTGAGATGCATGCTTTGCATACTTCTGCCTGCTGGGGAGCCTGGGGACTTTCCACACCTGGTTGCT
GACTAATTGAGATGCATGCTTTGCATACTTCTGCCTGCTGGGGAGCCTGGGGACTTTCCACACCCTAACT
GACACACATTCCACAGAATTAATTCGCGTTAAATTTTTGTTAAATCAGCTCATTTTTTAACCAATAGGCC
GAAATCGGCAAAATCCCTTATAAATCAAAAGAATAGACCGAGATAGGGT
[37 nt withheld, positions 2570-2606]
AAAGAACGTGGACTCCAACGTCAAAGG
[49 nt withheld, positions 2634-2682]
T
[91 nt withheld, positions 2684-2774]
G
[124 nt withheld, positions 2776-2899]
GGGGATACCCCCTAGAGCCCCAGCTGGTTCTTTCCGCCTCAGAAGCCATAGAGCCCACCGCATCCCCAGC
ATGCCTGCTATTGTCTTCCCAATCCTCCCCCTTGCTGTCCTGCCCCACCCCACCCCCCAGAATAGAATGA
CACCTACTCAGACAATGCGATGCAATTTCCTCATTTTATTAGGAAAGGACAGTGGGAGTGGCACCTTCCA
GGGTCAAGGAAGGCACGGGGGAGGGGCAAACAACAGATGGCTGGCAACTAGAAGGCACAGTCGAGGCTGA
TCAGCGGGTTTAAACGGGCCCTCTAGATTAGGCAGGGGCCACCTGAGAAGTCTCGGTCTTAGACACGGTG
GTGCTGGCCTCATCGAATTCACCGGTGCGTCCACCGGTATCGATGGACACGAAAGTTTCCATTTCCCGAA
GGGAAGAGGATTTTCGACAAGACATGGACTCGCGTTTGCCCTGCAACCACGTGATAGGCACCCGGAACAC
GGATCGCAATTTTTGCTGAAATCTATTCCCAACAAAACAATACAAGAACGGGTTAACGCAACTATTAGTA
AAGCCAAGGAGGATGGCGAAAGGCAGGGCGAGGTCAATCACGGCAATCACCTCACAAGAGTTAATGACGC
CCATCCAAGCCAGCGCGTCCAGAAATGTCAGCACATGGAAAGGAAGCCAGCAGATAATAAAAGCCAGCAC
AACCGCGGCAGCCATTTTCAGCACCTGATCGCGGGTAATCCTGTTCTTCCCATAGGAATTAGTCTTGAGC
AGGTGCTTTCTTATGCCGAAGTAGCACGTGGCTATAAAAATGAGGGGGATGATAAATCCCAGAATATTCT
TCATCAGGGCTATGCCCGCACTCCACTGCGCGTACTTCTCTGGTGGAAACGCCATAATACATGCGTTCAC
CCCCAAATACTCGATTGTCCTAACGTCCCGGAAGTAAAAGGTAGGAAGGGATGACAGGCAGGCCATACAC
CAGACCAGTGGCACAATGTAAGAGGCCTGCCAAGGGTTTCTTCTCTGACTCAGGAATGGGTAGATCACAG
ACTGGTATCTGTCCACACTCATACAGGTAATAAAAAAAATGCTAGCAAACATATTCAGGGTCAGGAAGGA
GCCAAACACTTTGCACATAACTGGTCCGAACAGCCAATCGTAGCGGTATGAGTAGTAAGTTGCCCAAAGG
GGGAGGGTAGCCAGCAGCAGCAGGTCGGCAACGGCCAGATTAAAAATGTATATGCTGGACACTTTCTTGG
GGCCCTTTTGACAGCAAAACAGGGTCACCACGACGATATTTACCAGAAATCCGATTACAAAGATAATGTA
ATACAGGATGGGAATGGCGTCCAGGTGTTTATCACTCGGCTTCTGACTGCAATTCAGAGTGGATTCATTA
TTTCCGGAGATATTTACAAGGCCAAAATGCAGGCCACTTGTAATGTTCTTAGAGGTAGTGGCCAAGGTGG
AGTTTCCCTTCATATCGATGCTGGCGTCATCATCGTCCTTGTAGTCGGCGAATACCAGGCAGAAGATGTA
GCTCAGGGCGATGATCGTCTTCATGGTGGCGCGGCCGCTAAGCTTAAGTTTAAACGCTAGCCAGCTTGGG
TCTCCCTATAGTGAGTCGTATTAATTTCGATAAGCCAGTAAGCAGTGGGTTCTCTAGTTAGCCAGAGAGC
TCTGCTTATATAGACCTCCCACCGTACACGCCTACCGCCCATTTGCGTCAATGGGGCGGAGTTGTTACGA
CATTTTGGAAAGTCCCGTTGATTTTGGTGCCAAAACAAACTCCCATTGACGTCAATGGGGTGGAGACTTG
GAAATCCCCGTGAGTCAAACCGCTATCCACGCCCATTGATGTACTGCCAAAACCGCATCACCATGGTAAT
AGCGATGACTAATACGTAGATGTACTGCCAAGTAGGAAAGTCCCATAAGGTCATGTACTGGGCATAATGC
CAGGCGGGCCATTTACCGTCATTGACGTCAATAGGGGGCGTACTTGGCATATGATACACTTGATGTACTG
CCAAGTGGGCAGTTTACCGTAAATACTCCACCCATTGACGTCAATGGAAAGTCCCTATTGGCGTTACTAT
GGGAACATACGTCATTATTGACGTCAATGGGCGGGGGTCGTTGGGCGGTCAGCCAGGCGGGCCATTTACC
GTAAGTTATGTAACGCGGAACTCCATATATGGGCTATGAACTAATGACCCCGTAATTGATTACTATTAAT
AACTAGTCAATAATCAATGTCAACGCGTATATCTGGCCCGTACATCGCGAAGCAGCGCAAAACGCCTAAC
CCTAAGCAGATTCTTCATGCAAATGTCGGTCAAGCCTTGCCTTGTTGTAGCTTAAATTTTGCTCGCGCAC
TACTCAGCGACCTCCAACACACAAGCAGGGAGCAGATACTGGCTTAACTATGCGGCATCAGAGCAGATTG
TACTGAGAGTGCACCATAGGGGATCGGGAGATCTCCCGATCCGTCGACGTCAGGTGGCACTTTTCGGGGA
AATGTGCGCGGAACCCCTATTTGTTTATTTTTCTAAATACATTCAAATATGTATCCGCTCATGAGACAAT
AACCCTGATAAATGCTTCAATAATATTGAAAAAGGAAGAGTATGAGTATTCAACATTTCCGTGTCGCCCT
TATTCCCTTTTTTGCGGCATTTTGCCTTCCTGTTTTTGCTCACCCAGAAACGCTGGTGAAAGTAAAAGAT
GCTGAAGATCAGTTGGGTGCACGAGTGGGTTACATCGAACTGGATCTCAACAGCGGTAAGATCCTTGAGA
GTTTTCGCCCCGAAGAACGTTTTCCAATGATGAGCACTTTTAAAGTTCTGCTATGTGGCGCGGTATTATC
CCGTATTGACGCCGGGCAAGAGCAACTCGGTCGCCGCATACACTATTCTCAGAATGACTTGGTTGAGTAC
TCACCAGTCACAGAAAAGCATCTTACGGATGGCATGACAGTAAGAGAATTATGCAGTGCTGCCATAACCA
TGAGTGATAACACTGCGGCCAACTTACTTCTGACAACGATCGGAGGACCGAAGGAGCTAACCGCTTTTTT
GCACAACATGGGGGATCATGTAACTCGCCTTGATCGTTGGGAACCGGAGCTGAATGAAGCCATACCAAAC
GACGAGCGTGACACCACGATGCCTGTAGCAATGGCAACAACGTTGCGCAAACTATTAACTGGCGAACTAC
TTACTCTAGCTTCCCGGCAACAATTAATAGACTGGATGGAGGCGGATAAAGTTGCAGGACCACTTCTGCG
CTCGGCCCTTCCGGCTGGCTGGTTTATTGCTGATAAATCTGGAGCCGGTGAGCGTGGGTCTCGCGGTATC
ATTGCAGCACTGGGGCCAGATGGTAAGCCCTCCCGTATCGTAGTTATCTACACGACGGGGAGTCAGGCAA
CTATGGATGAACGAAATAGACAGATCGCTGAGATAGGTGCCTCACTGATTAAGCATTGGTAACTGTCAGA
CCAAGTTTACTCATATATACTTTAGATTGATTTAAAACTTCATTTTTAATTTAAAAGGATCTAGGTGAAG
ATCCTTTTTGATAATCTCATGACCAAAATCCCTTAACGTGAGTTTTCGTTCCACTGAGCGTCAGACCCCG
TAGAAAAGATCAAAGGATCTTCTTGAGATCCTTTTTTTCTGCGCGTAATCTGCTGCTTGCAAACAAAAAA
ACCACCGCTACCAGCGGTGG
Features (pLannotate 1.2.2; 21 found; start..end, strand, type, name):
    704..796     +  CDS            lacI (fragment): lac repressor; lacI; The lac repressor binds to the lac operator to inhibit transcription in E. coli. This inhibition can be relieved by adding lactose or isopropyl-β-D-thiogalactopyranoside (IPTG).
    809..830     +  protein_bind   CAP binding site: CAP binding activates transcription in the presence of cAMP. E. coli catabolite activator protein
    845..875     +  promoter       lac promoter: promoter for the E. coli lac operon
    883..899     +  protein_bind   lac operator: The lac repressor binds to the lac operator to inhibit transcription in E. coli. This inhibition can be relieved by adding lactose or isopropyl-β-D-thiogalactopyranoside (IPTG). lac repressor encoded by lacI
    972..1093    -  polyA_signal   SV40 poly(A) signal: SV40 polyadenylation signal
   1088..1246    -  CDS            ble (fragment): BLE_KLEPN - Experimental evidence at protein level: Swiss-Prot protein existence level 1. Binding protein with a strong affinity to the bleomycin family of antibiotics. Binds to CL990; an antimitotic-antibiotic compound. From Klebsiella pneumoniae.
   1270..2061    -  CDS            neo: KKA2_KLEPN - Also known as kan, nptII. Experimental evidence at protein level: Swiss-Prot protein existence level 1. Resistance to kanamycin, neomycin, paromomycin, ribostamycin, butirosin and gentamicin B. From Klebsiella pneumoniae.
   2128..2457    -  promoter       SV40 promoter: SV40 enhancer and early promoter
   2471..2899    -  rep_origin     f1 ori (sequence partly withheld): f1 bacteriophage origin of replication; arrow indicates direction of (+) strand synthesis
   2920..2941    -  promoter       SV40 promoter (fragment): SV40 enhancer and early promoter
   2945..3169    -  polyA_signal   bGH poly(A) signal: bovine growth hormone polyadenylation signal
   3294..4382    -  CDS            AGTR2: AGTR2_HUMAN - Experimental evidence at protein level: Swiss-Prot protein existence level 1. Receptor for angiotensin II. Cooperates with MTUS1 to inhibit ERK2 activation and cell proliferation. From Homo sapiens (Human).
   4395..4415    -  CDS            3xFLAG (fragment): three tandem FLAG® epitope tags
   4514..4532    -  promoter       T7 promoter: promoter for bacteriophage T7 RNA polymerase
   4548..4581    -  LTR            5' LTR (truncated) (fragment): truncated 5' long terminal repeat (LTR) from HIV-1
   4577..4780    -  promoter       CMV promoter: human cytomegalovirus (CMV) immediate early promoter
   4781..5160    -  enhancer       CMV enhancer: human cytomegalovirus immediate early enhancer
   5315..5367    +  misc_feature   bom (fragment): basis of mobility region from pBR322
   5426..5530    +  promoter       AmpR promoter: bla
   5531..6391    +  CDS            AmpR: β-lactamase; bla; confers resistance to ampicillin, carbenicillin, and related antibiotics
   6562..521     +  rep_origin     ori (across the origin): high-copy-number ColE1/pMB1/pBR322/pUC origin of replication
