[The description below was written by a language model from this plasmid's Addgene catalogue record and pLannotate feature annotations shown in this document.]
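Description:
AGTR2-DuET is a mammalian expression plasmid built on the pcDNA 3.1 (+) backbone that encodes the human angiotensin II receptor type 2 (AGTR2, also called AT2), a class A GPCR of the angiotensin family. It is propagated in E. coli as a high-copy plasmid through a ColE1/pUC-type origin and selected with ampicillin via the β-lactamase gene. The backbone also carries an f1 origin for single-stranded DNA production and an SV40 promoter-driven neomycin phosphotransferase cassette with an SV40 polyadenylation signal, which in principle allows G418 selection of stably transfected mammalian cells. Small annotated fragments such as lacI, the lac promoter and operator, ble, bom and a truncated HIV-1 LTR appear to be backbone remnants or short sequence matches rather than functional parts.

The receptor coding sequence is expressed from the CMV immediate-early enhancer and promoter and terminated by the bovine growth hormone polyadenylation signal. A T7 promoter between CMV and the insert allows in vitro transcription. In the DuET design, the receptor is preceded by a cleavable hemagglutinin signal peptide, which promotes membrane insertion and is removed during processing, and by an N-terminal FLAG epitope. A 1D4 epitope is fused at the C terminus. The feature table detects the AGTR2 reading frame and a FLAG-type match just upstream of it, but the signal peptide and 1D4 tag are not separately annotated and are known only from the catalogue entry. The dual tags permit capture and detection of the full-length receptor from either end. The construct is intended for expression in mammalian cells and proteomics studies, and the associated work used such constructs for multiplexed screening of anti-GPCR antibody selectivity.
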