Addgene plasmid #213184: AGTR2-DuET
Purpose: The DuET construct encodes the named human GPCR engineered with a cleaved hemagglutinin signal peptide, a 5' FLAG and a 3' 1D4 epitope tag optimized for expression in mammalian cells and proteomics studies.
Depositing lab: Thomas Sakmar. Depositing organization: Rockefeller University. Publication: Multiplexed selectivity screening of anti-GPCR antibodies. Dahl L, Kotliar IB, Bendes A, Dodig-Crnkovic T, Fromm S, Elofsson A, Uhlen M, Sakmar TP, Schwenk JM. Sci Adv. 2023 May 3;9(18):eadf9297. doi: 10.1126/sciadv.adf9297. Epub 2023 May 3. PubMed 37134173.
Backbone
  Vector backbone: pcDNA 3.1 (+)
  Vector type: Mammalian Expression
Growth in bacteria
  Bacterial resistance: Ampicillin, 100 μg/mL
  Growth temperature: 37°C
  Growth strain: DH5alpha
  Copy number: High Copy
Gene/Insert
  Gene/Insert name: AGTR2 (alt names: Angiotensin II receptor type 2; AT2, MRX88)
  Species: H. sapiens (human)
  Entrez Gene: AGTR2 (a.k.a. AT2, ATGR2, MRX88)
  Promoter: CMV, T7
  Tag / fusion protein: FLAG (N terminal on insert); 1D4 (C terminal on insert)
  Cloning method: Gibson Cloning
Terms and licenses: Academic/Nonprofit Terms; Industry Terms: Not Available to Industry
Depositor comments: Class: A, Family: Angiotensin. Ensembl ID: ENSG00000180772, Uniprot ID: P50052
How to cite: AGTR2-DuET was a gift from Thomas Sakmar (Addgene plasmid # 213184 ; http://n2t.net/addgene:213184 ; RRID:Addgene_213184)
